>Addgene plasmid #22339 | pCI-MOR37-1 | depositor full sequence | sequence record 10249 | Author sequence
TCAATATTGGCCATTAGCCATATTATTCATTGGTTATATAGCATAAATCAATATTGGCTATTGGCCATTG
CATACGTTGTATCTATATCATAATATGTACATTTATATTGGCTCATGTCCAATATGACCGCCATGTTGGC
ATTGATTATTGACTAGTTATTAATAGTAATCAATTACGGGGTCATTAGTTCATAGCCCATATATGGAGTT
CCGCGTTACATAACTTACGGTAAATGGCCCGCCTGGCTGACCGCCCAACGACCCCCGCCCATTGACGTCA
ATAATGACGTATGTTCCCATAGTAACGCCAATAGGGACTTTCCATTGACGTCAATGGGTGGAGTATTTAC
GGTAAACTGCCCACTTGGCAGTACATCAAGTGTATCATATGCCAAGTCCGCCCCCTATTGACGTCAATGA
CGGTAAATGGCCCGCCTGGCATTATGCCCAGTACATGACCTTACGGGACTTTCCTACTTGGCAGTACATC
TACGTATTAGTCATCGCTATTACCATGGTGATGCGGTTTTGGCAGTACACCAATGGGCGTGGATAGCGGT
TTGACTCACGGGGATTTCCAAGTCTCCACCCCATTGACGTCAATGGGAGTTTGTTTTGGCACCAAAATCA
ACGGGACTTTCCAAAATGTCGTAATAACCCCGCCCCGTTGACGCAAATGGGCGGTAGGCGTGTACGGTGG
GAGGTCTATATAAGCAGAGCTCGTTTAGTGAACCGTCAGATCACTAGAAGCTTTATTGCGGTAGTTTATC
ACAGTTAAATTGCTAACGCAGTCAGTGCTTCTGACACAACAGTCTCGAACTTAAGCTGCAGAAGTTGGTC
GTGAGGCACTGGGCAGGTAAGTATCAAGGTTACAAGACAGGTTTAAGGAGACCAATAGAAACTGGGCTTG
TCGAGACAGAGAAGACTCTTGCGTTTCTGATAGGCACCTATTGGTCTTACTGACATCCACTTTGCCTTTC
TCTCCACAGGTGTCCACTCCCAGTTCAATTACAGCTCTTAAGGCTAGAGTACTTAATACGACTCACTATA
GGCTAGCATGAATGGCACAGAAGGCCCTAACTTCTACGTGCCCTTCTCCAATGCGACGGGTGTGGTACGC
GAATTCACGCGTATGGCTCTTAGCAATTCTAGCTGGAGGCAGCCCCAGCCCCCTTTCTTCCTAGTAGGTG
TTCCAGGCTTGGAGGAAAGTCAGCACTGGATAGCATTGCCCCTGGGTATCCTTTACCTCTTTGCTCTAGT
GGGCAATGTGACTATCATCTTCATTATCTGGACTGATTCATCCTTACACCAACCTATGTACCTCTTCCTG
GCCATGCTTGCTGCTATTGACCTGGTCCTGGCCTCTTCCACTGCACCCAAAGCCCTCACTGTGCTCCTGG
CTCATGCCCATGAGATTGGGTACATTGTATGCCTGACTCAGATGTTCTTTATTCATGCCTTCTCCTCTAT
GGAGTCAGGCATACTTGTAGCCATGGCTCTGGATCGCTATGTTGCCATCTGCCACCCTCTGCGTCATTCC
ACCATCCTGCATCCAGGGATTATAGGGCGCATTGGGCTGGTAGTACTGGTGCGGGGATTGGTCCTTCTTT
TCCCATTCCCCATTCTGTTGCAGAATGTTGTCTTCTGCAGAGCAACTGTCATAAGCCATGCCTATTGTGA
GCATATGGCTGTGGTAAAACTTGCCTGTTCTGAAACCACAGTGAATCGAGCTTATGGTCTGTCAGTGGCA
CTGCTGGTGGTAGGACTAGATGTCCTGGCCATTGGCATTTCCTATGCCCTCATCCTCCAGGCAGTGCTGA
AGGTGCCAGGGGGTGAAGCCAGACTTAAAGCCTTCAGTACATGTGGGTCTCATGTTTGTGTTATTCTCAT
CTTCTATGTCCCTGGAATGTTCTCCTTCCTCACTCACCGCTTTGGCCACCATGTTCCCCATCATGTCCAT
GTTCTGCTGGCCACTCTCTATCTCCTTGTGCCACCTGCCCTGAATCCTCTTGTTTATGGGGTGAAGACTC
GACAGATTCGCCAGCGAGTGCTCAGGGTGTTCTACACAAAAGCATCGATTTGAGCGGCCGCTTCGAGCAG
ACATGATAAGATACATTGATGAGTTTGGACAAACCACAACTAGAATGCAGTGAAAAAAATGCTTTATTTG
TGAAATTTGTGATGCTATTGCTTTATTTGTAACCATTATAAGCTGCAATAAACAAGTTAACAACAACAAT
TGCATTCATTTTATGTTTCAGGTTCAGGGGGAGATGTGGGAGGTTTTTTAAAGCAAGTAAAACCTCTACA
AATGTGGTAAAATCGATAAGGATCCGGGCTGGCGTAATAGCGAAGAGGCCCGCACCGATCGCCCTTCCCA
ACAGTTGCGCAGCCTGAATGGCGAATGG
[124 nt withheld, positions 2409-2532]
C
[91 nt withheld, positions 2534-2624]
A
[49 nt withheld, positions 2626-2674]
CCTTTGACGTTGGAGTCCACGTTCTTT
[37 nt withheld, positions 2702-2738]
ACCCTATCTCGGTCTATTCTTTTGATTTATAAGGGATTTTGCCGATTTCGGCCTATTGGTTAAAAAATGA
GCTGATTTAACAAAAATTTAACGCGAATTTTAACAAAATATTAACGCTTACAATTTCCTGATGCGGTATT
TTCTCCTTACGCATCTGTGCGGTATTTCACACCGCATATGGTGCACTCTCAGTACAATCTGCTCTGATGC
CGCATAGTTAAGCCAGCCCCGACACCCGCCAACACCCGCTGACGCGCCCTGACGGGCTTGTCTGCTCCCG
GCATCCGCTTACAGACAAGCTGTGACCGTCTCCGGGAGCTGCATGTGTCAGAGGTTTTCACCGTCATCAC
CGAAACGCGCGAGACGAAAGGGCCTCGTGATACGCCTATTTTTATAGGTTAATGTCATGATAATAATGGT
TTCTTAGACGTCAGGTGGCACTTTTCGGGGAAATGTGCGCGGAACCCCTATTTGTTTATTTTTCTAAATA
CATTCAAATATGTATCCGCTCATGAGACAATAACCCTGATAAATGCTTCAATAATATTGAAAAAGGAAGA
GTATGAGTATTCAACATTTCCGTGTCGCCCTTATTCCCTTTTTTGCGGCATTTTGCCTTCCTGTTTTTGC
TCACCCAGAAACGCTGGTGAAAGTAAAAGATGCTGAAGATCAGTTGGGTGCACGAGTGGGTTACATCGAA
CTGGATCTCAACAGCGGTAAGATCCTTGAGAGTTTTCGCCCCGAAGAACGTTTTCCAATGATGAGCACTT
TTAAAGTTCTGCTATGTGGCGCGGTATTATCCCGTATTGACGCCGGGCAAGAGCAACTCGGTCGCCGCAT
ACACTATTCTCAGAATGACTTGGTTGAGTACTCACCAGTCACAGAAAAGCATCTTACGGATGGCATGACA
GTAAGAGAATTATGCAGTGCTGCCATAACCATGAGTGATAACACTGCGGCCAACTTACTTCTGACAACGA
TCGGAGGACCGAAGGAGCTAACCGCTTTTTTGCACAACATGGGGGATCATGTAACTCGCCTTGATCGTTG
GGAACCGGAGCTGAATGAAGCCATACCAAACGACGAGCGTGACACCACGATGCCTGTAGCAATGGCAACA
ACGTTGCGCAAACTATTAACTGGCGAACTACTTACTCTAGCTTCCCGGCAACAATTAATAGACTGGATGG
AGGCGGATAAAGTTGCAGGACCACTTCTGCGCTCGGCCCTTCCGGCTGGCTGGTTTATTGCTGATAAATC
TGGAGCCGGTGAGCGTGGGTCTCGCGGTATCATTGCAGCACTGGGGCCAGATGGTAAGCCCTCCCGTATC
GTAGTTATCTACACGACGGGGAGTCAGGCAACTATGGATGAACGAAATAGACAGATCGCTGAGATAGGTG
CCTCACTGATTAAGCATTGGTAACTGTCAGACCAAGTTTACTCATATATACTTTAGATTGATTTAAAACT
TCATTTTTAATTTAAAAGGATCTAGGTGAAGATCCTTTTTGATAATCTCATGACCAAAATCCCTTAACGT
GAGTTTTCGTTCCACTGAGCGTCAGACCCCGTAGAAAAGATCAAAGGATCTTCTTGAGATCCTTTTTTTC
TGCGCGTAATCTGCTGCTTGCAAACAAAAAAACCACCGCTACCAGCGGTGGTTTGTTTGCCGGATCAAGA
GCTACCAACTCTTTTTCCGAAGGTAACTGGCTTCAGCAGAGCGCAGATACCAAATACTGTTCTTCTAGTG
TAGCCGTAGTTAGGCCACCACTTCAAGAACTCTGTAGCACCGCCTACATACCTCGCTCTGCTAATCCTGT
TACCAGTGGCTGCTGCCAGTGGCGATAAGTCGTGTCTTACCGGGTTGGACTCAAGACGATAGTTACCGGA
TAAGGCGCAGCGGTCGGGCTGAACGGGGGGTTCGTGCACACAGCCCAGCTTGGAGCGAACGACCTACACC
GAACTGAGATACCTACAGCGTGAGCTATGAGAAAGCGCCACGCTTCCCGAAGGGAGAAAGGCGGACAGGT
ATCCGGTAAGCGGCAGGGTCGGAACAGGAGAGCGCACGAGGGAGCTTCCAGGGGGAAACGCCTGGTATCT
TTATAGTCCTGTCGGGTTTCGCCACCTCTGACTTGAGCGTCGATTTTTGTGATGCTCGTCAGGGGGGCGG
AGCCTATGGAAAAACGCCAGCAACGCGGCCTTTTTACGGTTCCTGGCCTTTTGCTGGCCTTTTGCTCACA
TGGCTCGACAGATCT
Features (pLannotate 1.2.2; 14 found; start..end, strand, type, name):
    140..517     +  enhancer       CMV enhancer: human cytomegalovirus immediate early enhancer
    519..718     +  promoter       CMV promoter: human cytomegalovirus (CMV) immediate early promoter
    857..989     +  intron         chimeric intron: chimera between introns from human β-globin and immunoglobulin heavy chain genes
   1034..1052    +  promoter       T7 promoter: promoter for bacteriophage T7 RNA polymerase
   1133..2071    +  CDS            OR52L1: O52L1_HUMAN - Experimental evidence at protein level: Swiss-Prot protein existence level 1. Odorant receptor. From Homo sapiens (Human).
   2107..2228    -  polyA_signal   SV40 poly(A) signal: SV40 polyadenylation signal
   2251..2319    -  CDS            large T antigen (fragment): large T antigen from SV40 (simian virus 40)
   2338..2405    +  CDS            lacZα (fragment): LacZα fragment of β-galactosidase; lacZ fragment
   2409..2837    +  rep_origin     f1 ori (sequence partly withheld): f1 bacteriophage origin of replication; arrow indicates direction of (+) strand synthesis
   2865..2964    -  misc_feature   bom (fragment): basis of mobility region from pBR322
   3066..3101    -  CDS            rop (fragment): Rop protein, which maintains plasmids at low copy number; rop
   3196..3300    +  promoter       AmpR promoter: bla
   3301..4161    +  CDS            AmpR: β-lactamase; bla; confers resistance to ampicillin, carbenicillin, and related antibiotics
   4332..4920    +  rep_origin     ori: high-copy-number ColE1/pMB1/pBR322/pUC origin of replication
