[The description below was written by a language model from this plasmid's Addgene catalogue record and pLannotate feature annotations shown in this document.]
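Description:
pCI-MOR37-1 is a mammalian expression plasmid built on the Promega pCI backbone and carrying the mouse olfactory receptor MOR37-1 (Olfr685). The roughly 950 bp receptor coding sequence was inserted between the NheI and NotI sites, both of which remain intact, and it carries an N-terminal Rho tag. This tag is a short stretch of rhodopsin N-terminal sequence that is commonly added to odorant receptors to help them reach the cell surface and to allow their detection in heterologous cells. The automated annotation labels the open reading frame as human OR52L1. This most likely reflects a best database match to a related odorant receptor, because the catalogue entry identifies the insert as the mouse gene.

Expression is driven by the human cytomegalovirus immediate-early enhancer and promoter. A chimeric β-globin/immunoglobulin intron follows the promoter and generally improves transcript processing and expression levels. The transcript is terminated by the SV40 polyadenylation signal. A T7 promoter just upstream of the insert permits in vitro transcription and serves as a sequencing primer site. In bacteria the plasmid replicates from a high-copy ColE1/pUC-type origin and is selected with ampicillin through the β-lactamase gene. An f1 origin allows production of single-stranded DNA. The short lacZα, rop, bom and large T antigen fragments in the feature table are backbone remnants with no evident functional role. No mammalian selection marker is annotated, which suits the plasmid to transient transfection. The associated publication describes odor coding across a mammalian receptor repertoire, so the construct was evidently part of a receptor library expressed in cultured cells to test responses to odorants.
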