Addgene plasmid #22339: pCI-MOR37-1
Depositing lab: Hiroaki Matsunami. Depositing organization: Duke University. Publication: Odor coding by a Mammalian receptor repertoire. Saito H, Chi Q, Zhuang H, Matsunami H, Mainland JD. Sci Signal. 2009 . 2(60):ra9. 10.1126/scisignal.2000016 PubMed 19261596.
Backbone
  Vector backbone: pCI
  Backbone manufacturer: Promega
  Backbone size w/o insert (bp): 4006
  Vector type: Mammalian Expression
Growth in bacteria
  Bacterial resistance: Ampicillin, 100 μg/mL
  Growth temperature: 37°C
  Growth strain: DH5alpha
  Copy number: Unknown
Gene/Insert
  Gene/Insert name: MOR37-1 (alt name: Mus musculus olfactory receptor 685)
  Species: M. musculus (mouse)
  Insert size (bp): 951
  GenBank ID: NM_001011857
  Entrez Gene: Olfr685 (a.k.a. MOR37-1)
  Tag / fusion protein: Rho (N terminal on insert)
  Cloning method: Restriction Enzyme; 5′ cloning site NheI (not destroyed); 3′ cloning site NotI (not destroyed)
  Sequencing primers: 5′ T7; 3′ EBV-rev
Terms and licenses: Academic/Nonprofit Terms; Industry Terms: Not Available to Industry
How to cite: pCI-MOR37-1 was a gift from Hiroaki Matsunami (Addgene plasmid # 22339 ; http://n2t.net/addgene:22339 ; RRID:Addgene_22339)
