>Addgene plasmid #22339 | pCI-MOR37-1 | addgene partial sequence | sequence record 28172 | 22339 with T7
ACGTGCCCCTTCTCCAATGCGACGGGTGTGGTACGCGAATTCACGCGTATGGCTCTTAGCAATTCTAGCT
GGAGGCAGCCCCAGCCCCCTTTCTTCCTAGTAGGTGTTCCAGGCTTGGAGGAAAGTCAGCACTGGATAGC
ATTGCCCCTGGGTATCCTTTACCTCTTTGCTCTAGTGGGCAATGTGACTATCATCTTCATTATCTGGACT
GATTCATCCTTACACCAACCTATGTACCTCTTCCTGGCCATGCTTGCTGCTATTGACCTGGTCCTGGCCT
CTTCCACTGCACCCAAAGCCCTCACTGTGCTCCTGGCTCATGCCCATGAGATTGGGTACATTGTATGCCT
GACTCAGATGTTCTTTATTCATGCCTTCTCCTCTATGGAGTCAGGCATACTTGTAGCCATGGCTCTGGAT
CGCTATGTTGCCATCTGCCACCCTCTGCGTCATTCCACCATCCTGCATCCAGGGATTATAGGGCGCATTG
GGCTGGTAGTACTGGTGCGGGGATTGGTCCTTCTTTTCCCATTCCCCATTCTGTTGCAGAATGTTGTCTT
CTGCAGAGCAACTGTCATAAGCCATGCCTATTGTGAGCATATGGCTGTGGTAAAACTTGCCTGTTCTGAA
ACCACAGTGAATCGAGCTTATGGTCTGTCAGTGGCACTGCTGGTGGTAGGACTAGATGTCCTGGCCATTG
